>Addgene plasmid #62156 | pMuLE ENTR CMV iRFP L1-R5 | depositor full sequence | sequence record 101440 | Full Sequence
CTAGAGGACAACTTTGTATACAAAAGTTGAACGAGAAACGTAAAATGATATAAATATCAATATATTAAAT
TAGATTTTGCATAAAAAACAGACTACATAATACTGTAAAACACAACATATCCAGTCACTATGAATCAACT
ACTTAGATGGTATTAGTGACCTGTACTGCAGGGCGGCCGCGATATCCCCTATAGTGAGTCGTATTACATG
GTCATAGCTGTTTCCTGGCAGCTCTGGCCCGTGTCTCAAAATCTCTGATGTTACATTGCACAAGATAAAA
ATATATCATCATGAACAATAAAACTGTCTGCTTACATAAACAGTAATACAAGGGGTGTTATGAGCCATAT
TCAACGGGAAACGTCGAGGCCGCGATTAAATTCCAACATGGATGCTGATTTATATGGGTATAAATGGGCT
CGCGATAATGTCGGGCAATCAGGTGCGACAATCTATCGCTTGTATGGGAAGCCCGATGCGCCAGAGTTGT
TTCTGAAACATGGCAAAGGTAGCGTTGCCAATGATGTTACAGATGAGATGGTCAGACTAAACTGGCTGAC
GGAATTTATGCCTCTTCCGACCATCAAGCATTTTATCCGTACTCCTGATGATGCATGGTTACTCACCACT
GCGATCCCCGGAAAAACAGCATTCCAGGTATTAGAAGAATATCCTGATTCAGGTGAAAATATTGTTGATG
CGCTGGCAGTGTTCCTGCGCCGGTTGCATTCGATTCCTGTTTGTAATTGTCCTTTTAACAGCGATCGCGT
ATTTCGTCTCGCTCAGGCGCAATCACGAATGAATAACGGTTTGGTTGATGCGAGTGATTTTGATGACGAG
CGTAATGGCTGGCCTGTTGAACAAGTCTGGAAAGAAATGCATAAACTTTTGCCATTCTCACCGGATTCAG
TCGTCACTCATGGTGATTTCTCACTTGATAACCTTATTTTTGACGAGGGGAAATTAATAGGTTGTATTGA
TGTTGGACGAGTCGGAATCGCAGACCGATACCAGGATCTTGCCATCCTATGGAACTGCCTCGGTGAGTTT
TCTCCTTCATTACAGAAACGGCTTTTTCAAAAATATGGTATTGATAATCCTGATATGAATAAATTGCAGT
TTCATTTGATGCTCGATGAGTTTTTCTAATCAGAATTGGTTAATTGGTTGTAACACTGGCAGAGCATTAC
GCTGACTTGACGGGACGGCGCAAGCTCATGACCAAAATCCCTTAACGTGAGTTACGCGTCGTTCCACTGA
GCGTCAGACCCCGTAGAAAAGATCAAAGGATCTTCTTGAGATCCTTTTTTTCTGCGCGTAATCTGCTGCT
TGCAAACAAAAAAACCACCGCTACCAGCGGTGGTTTGTTTGCCGGATCAAGAGCTACCAACTCTTTTTCC
GAAGGTAACTGGCTTCAGCAGAGCGCAGATACCAAATACTGTTCTTCTAGTGTAGCCGTAGTTAGGCCAC
CACTTCAAGAACTCTGTAGCACCGCCTACATACCTCGCTCTGCTAATCCTGTTACCAGTGGCTGCTGCCA
GTGGCGATAAGTCGTGTCTTACCGGGTTGGACTCAAGACGATAGTTACCGGATAAGGCGCAGCGGTCGGG
CTGAACGGGGGGTTCGTGCACACAGCCCAGCTTGGAGCGAACGACCTACACCGAACTGAGATACCTACAG
CGTGAGCTATGAGAAAGCGCCACGCTTCCCGAAGGGAGAAAGGCGGACAGGTATCCGGTAAGCGGCAGGG
TCGGAACAGGAGAGCGCACGAGGGAGCTTCCAGGGGGAAACGCCTGGTATCTTTATAGTCCTGTCGGGTT
TCGCCACCTCTGACTTGAGCGTCGATTTTTGTGATGCTCGTCAGGGGGGCGGAGCCTATGGAAAAACGCC
AGCAACGCGGCCTTTTTACGGTTCCTGGCCTTTTGCTGGCCTTTTGCTCACATGTTCTTTCCTGCGTTAT
CCCCTGATTCTGTGGATAACCGTATTACCGCCTTTGAGTGAGCTGATACCGCTCGCCGCAGCCGAACGAC
CGAGCGCAGCGAGTCAGTGAGCGAGGAAGCGGAAGAGCGCCCAATACGCAAACCGCCTCTCCCCGCGCGT
TGGCCGATTCATTAATGCAGCTGGCACGACAGGTTTCCCGACTGGAAAGCGGGCAGTGAGCGCAACGCAA
TTAATACGCGTACCGCTAGCCAGGAAGAGTTTGTAGAAACGCAAAAAGGCCATCCGTCAGGATGGCCTTC
TGCTTAGTTTGATGCCTGGCAGTTTATGGCGGGCGTCCTGCCCGCCACCCTCCGGGCCGTTGCTTCACAA
CGTTCAAATCCGCTCCCGGCGGATTTGTCCTACTCAGGAGAGCGTTCACCGACAAACAACAGATAAAACG
AAAGGCCCAGTCTTCCGACTGAGCCTTTCGTTTTATTTGATGCCTGGCAGTTCCCTACTCTCGCGTTAAC
GCTAGCATGGATGTTTTCCCAGTCACGACGTTGTAAAACGACGGCCAGTCTTAAGCTCGGGCCCCAAATA
ATGATTTTATTTTGACTGATAGTGACCTGTTCGTTGCAACAAATTGATGAGCAATGCTTTTTTATAATGC
CAACTTTGTACAAAAAAGCAGGCTGCGATGTACGGGCCAGATATACGCGTTGACATTGATTATTGACTAG
TTATTAATAGTAATCAATTACGGGGTCATTAGTTCATAGCCCATATATGGAGTTCCGCGTTACATAACTT
ACGGTAAATGGCCCGCCTGGCTGACCGCCCAACGACCCCCGCCCATTGACGTCAATAATGACGTATGTTC
CCATAGTAACGCCAATAGGGACTTTCCATTGACGTCAATGGGTGGAGTATTTACGGTAAACTGCCCACTT
GGCAGTACATCAAGTGTATCATATGCCAAGTACGCCCCCTATTGACGTCAATGACGGTAAATGGCCCGCC
TGGCATTATGCCCAGTACATGACCTTATGGGACTTTCCTACTTGGCAGTACATCTACGTATTAGTCATCG
CTATTACCATGGTGATGCGGTTTTGGCAGTACATCAATGGGCGTGGATAGCGGTTTGACTCACGGGGATT
TCCAAGTCTCCACCCCATTGACGTCAATGGGAGTTTGTTTTGGCACCAAAATCAACGGGACTTTCCAAAA
TGTCGTAACAACTCCGCCCCATTGACGCAAATGGGCGGTAGGCGTGTACGGTGGGAGGTCTATATAAGCA
GAGCTCTCTGGCTAACTAGAGAACCCACTGCTTACTGGCTTATCGAAATTAATACGACTCACTATAGGGA
GACCCAAGCTTGGTACCGAGCTCGGATCCGTCGCCAGGCAGCCTGACCTCTTGACCTGCGACGATGAGCC
GATCCATATCCCCGGTGCCATCCAACCGCATGGACTGCTGCTCGCCCTCGCCGCCGACATGACGATCGTT
GCCGGCAGCGACAACCTTCCCGAACTCACCGGACTGGCGATCGGCGCCCTGATCGGCCGCTCTGCGGCCG
ATGTCTTCGACTCGGAGACGCACAACCGTCTGACGATCGCCTTGGCCGAGCCCGGGGCGGCCGTCGGAGC
ACCGATCACTGTCGGCTTCACGATGCGAAAGGACGCAGGCTTCATCGGCTCCTGGCATCGCCATGATCAG
CTCATCTTCCTCGAGCTCGAGCCTCCCCAGCGGGACGTCGCCGAGCCGCAGGCGTTCTTCCGCCGCACCA
ACAGCGCCATCCGCCGCCTGCAGGCCGCCGAAACCTTGGAAAGCGCCTGCGCCGCCGCGGCGCAAGAGGT
GCGGAAGATTACCGGCTTCGATCGGGTGATGATCTATCGCTTCGCCTCCGACTTCAGCGGCGAAGTGATC
GCAGAGGATCGGTGCGCCGAGGTCGAGTCAAAACTAGGCCTGCACTATCCTGCCTCAACCGTGCCGGCGC
AGGCCCGTCGGCTCTATACCATCAACCCGGTACGGATCATTCCCGATATCAATTATCGGCCGGTGCCGGT
CACCCCAGACCTCAATCCGGTCACCGGGCGGCCGATTGATCTTAGCTTCGCCATCCTGCGCAGCGTCTCG
CCCGTCCATCTGGAATTCATGCGCAACATAGGCATGCACGGCACGATGTCGATCTCGATTTTGCGCGGCG
AGCGACTGTGGGGATTGATCGTTTGCCATCACCGAACGCCGTACTACGTCGATCTCGATGGCCGCCAAGC
CTGCGAGCTAGTCGCCCAGGTTCTGGCCTGGCAGATCGGCGTGATGGAAGAGTGAGTCGACGCGGCCGCT
CGAGCCTAAGCTT
Features (pLannotate 1.2.2; 14 found; start..end, strand, type, name):
      9..132     +  protein_bind   attR5: mutant version of attR; recombination site for the Gateway® LR reaction LR Clonase™
    188..206     -  promoter       T7 promoter: promoter for bacteriophage T7 RNA polymerase
    340..1149    +  CDS            KanR: aminoglycoside phosphotransferase; aph(3')-Ia; confers resistance to kanamycin in bacteria or G418 (Geneticin®) in eukaryotes
   1296..1884    +  rep_origin     ori: high-copy-number ColE1/pMB1/pBR322/pUC origin of replication
   2067..2159    +  CDS            lacI (fragment): lac repressor; lacI; The lac repressor binds to the lac operator to inhibit transcription in E. coli. This inhibition can be relieved by adding lactose or isopropyl-β-D-thiogalactopyranoside (IPTG).
   2214..2241    -  terminator     rrnB T2 terminator: transcription terminator T2 from the E. coli rrnB gene
   2373..2416    +  terminator     rrnB T1 terminator: Escherichia coli rrnB; transcription terminator T1 from the E. coli rrnB gene
   2463..2499    -  CDS            lacZα (fragment): LacZα fragment of β-galactosidase; lacZ fragment
   2515..2614    +  protein_bind   attL1: mutant version of attL; recombination site for the Gateway® LR reaction LR Clonase™
   2642..3021    +  enhancer       CMV enhancer: human cytomegalovirus immediate early enhancer
   3022..3225    +  promoter       CMV promoter: human cytomegalovirus (CMV) immediate early promoter
   3221..3254    +  LTR            5' LTR (truncated) (fragment): truncated 5' long terminal repeat (LTR) from HIV-1
   3270..3288    +  promoter       T7 promoter: promoter for bacteriophage T7 RNA polymerase
   3314..4255    +  CDS            iRFP713: phytochrome-based near-infrared fluorescent protein, originally termed iRFP (Filonov et al., 2011) name was changed to iRFP713 (Shcherbakova and Verkhusha, 2013)
