[The description below was written by a language model from this plasmid's Addgene catalogue record and pLannotate feature annotations shown in this document.]
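Description:
pMuLE ENTR CMV iRFP L1-R5 is a small (about 4.3 kb) Gateway entry plasmid from the MuLE (Multiple Lentiviral Expression) toolkit, a modular system for assembling several expression units into one lentiviral vector by MultiSite Gateway recombination. It is not itself a lentiviral vector. It is a bacterial shuttle for a single module, maintained at high copy in E. coli through a ColE1/pUC-type origin and selected with kanamycin through an aminoglycoside phosphotransferase gene. The record gives no named backbone, but the annotated rrnB T1 and T2 terminators upstream of the cassette, the short lacI and lacZα remnants, and the flanking M13 sequencing primer sites are typical of standard entry-clone architecture. The terminators insulate the insert from read-through transcription in bacteria.

The payload lies between an attL1 site and an attR5 site. It consists of the human cytomegalovirus immediate-early enhancer and promoter driving iRFP713, a synthetic phytochrome-based near-infrared fluorescent protein. A T7 promoter sits between the CMV promoter and the coding sequence. The very short match to a truncated HIV-1 5′ LTR at the CMV promoter boundary is only a fragment, not a functional viral element. No polyadenylation signal is annotated within the module.

The L1-R5 site combination defines this element as the first-position module in a multi-fragment LR reaction. It joins through attR5 to an entry clone carrying a matching attL5 site, and through attL1 to the destination vector. The construct is therefore used to add a constitutive near-infrared reporter to combinatorial lentiviral vectors, alongside other modules, for marking and tracking transduced mammalian cells.
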