Addgene plasmid #62156: pMuLE ENTR CMV iRFP L1-R5
Purpose: MuLE (Multiple Lentiviral Expression) Entry vector containing a CMV promoter and iRFP module. Compatible with MultiSite Gateway cloning
Depositing lab: Ian Frew. Depositing organization: University of Zurich. Publication: A versatile modular vector system for rapid combinatorial mammalian genetics. Albers J, Danzer C, Rechsteiner M, Lehmann H, Brandt LP, Hejhal T, Catalano A, Busenhart P, Goncalves AF, Brandt S, Bode PK, Bode-Lesniewska B, Wild PJ, Frew IJ. J Clin Invest. 2015 Mar 9. pii: 79743. doi: 10.1172/JCI79743. PubMed 25751063.
Backbone
  Vector backbone: N/A
  Vector type: Mammalian Expression ; MuLE Gateway Entry Vector
Growth in bacteria
  Bacterial resistance: Kanamycin, 50 μg/mL
  Growth temperature: 37°C
  Growth strain: DH5alpha
  Copy number: High Copy
Gene/Insert
  Gene/Insert name: iRFP
  Species: Synthetic
  Promoter: CMV
  Cloning method: Gateway Cloning
  Sequencing primers: 5′ M13-fwd; 3′ M13-rev
Terms and licenses: Academic/Nonprofit Terms; Industry Terms: Not Available to Industry
How to cite: pMuLE ENTR CMV iRFP L1-R5 was a gift from Ian Frew (Addgene plasmid # 62156 ; http://n2t.net/addgene:62156 ; RRID:Addgene_62156)
