>Addgene plasmid #62156 | pMuLE ENTR CMV iRFP L1-R5 | addgene partial sequence | sequence record 103748 | M13-F20 5'-TGTAAAACGACGGCCAGT-3'
GACTGATAGTGACCTGTTCGTTGCAACAAATTGATGAGCAATGCTTTTTTATAATGCCAACTTTGTACAA
AAAAGCAGGCTGCGATGTACGGGCCAGATATACGCGTTGACATTGATTATTGACTAGTTATTAATAGTAA
TCAATTACGGGGTCATTAGTTCATAGCCCATATATGGAGTTCCGCGTTACATAACTTACGGTAAATGGCC
CGCCTGGCTGACCGCCCAACGACCCCCGCCCATTGACGTCAATAATGACGTATGTTCCCATAGTAACGCC
AATAGGGACTTTCCATTGACGTCAATGGGTGGAGTATTTACGGTAAACTGCCCACTTGGCAGTACATCAA
GTGTATCATATGCCAAGTACGCCCCCTATTGACGTCAATGACGGTAAATGGCCCGCCTGGCATTATGCCC
AGTACATGACCTTATGGGACTTTCCTACTTGGCAGTACATCTACGTATTAGTCATCGCTATTACCATGGT
GATGCGGTTTTGGCAGTACATCAATGGGCGTGGATAGCGGTTTGACTCACGGGGATTTCCAAGTCTCCAC
CCCATTGACGTCAATGGGAGTTTGTTTTGGCACCAAAATCAACGGGACTTTCCAAAATGTCGTAACAACT
CCGCCCCATTGACGCAAATGGGCGGTAGGCGTGTACGGTGGGAGGTCTATATAAGCAGAGCTCTCTGGCT
AACTAGAGAACCCACTGCTTACT
