>Addgene plasmid #62156 | pMuLE ENTR CMV iRFP L1-R5 | addgene partial sequence | sequence record 103749 | M13-Rev 5'-CAGGAAACAGCTATGACC-3'
TGCAGTACAGGTCACTAATACCATCTAAGTAGTTGATTCATAGTGACTGGATATGTTGTGTTTTACAGTA
TTATGTAGTCTGTTTTTTATGCAAAATCTAATTTAATATATTGATATTTATATCATTTTACGTTTCTCGT
TCAACTTTTGTATACAAAGTTGTCCTCTAGAAGCTTAGGCTCGAGCGGCCGCGTCGACTCACTCTTCCAT
CACGCCGATCTGCCAGGCCAGAACCTGGGCGACTAGCTCGCAGGCTTGGCGGCCATCGAGATCGACGTAG
TACGGCGTTCGGTGATGGCAAACGATCAATCCCCACAGTCGCTCGCCGCGCAAAATCGAGATCGACATCG
TGCCGTGCATGCCTATGTTGCGCATGAATTCCAGATGGACGGGCGAGACGCTGCGCAGGATGGCGAAGCT
AAGATCAATCGGCCGCCCGGTGACCGGATTGAGGTCTGGGGTGACCGGCACCGGCCGATAATTGATATCG
GGAATGATCCGTACCGGGTTGATGGTATAGAGCCGACGGGCCTGCGCCGGCACGGTTGAGGCAGGATAGT
GCAGGCCTAGTTTTGACTCGACCTCGGCGCACCGATCCTCTGCGATCACTTCGCCGCTGAAGTCGGAGGC
GAAGCGATAGATCATCACCCGATCGAAGCCGGTAATCTTCCGCACCTCTTGCGCCGCGGCGGCGCA
