>Addgene plasmid #62156 | pMuLE ENTR CMV iRFP L1-R5 | addgene partial sequence | sequence record 106857 | CMV-F 5'-CGCAAATGGGCGGTAGGCGTG-3'
GCAGAGCTCTCTGGCTAACTAGAGAACCCACTGCTTACTGGCTTATCGAAATTAATACGACTCACTATAG
GGAGACCCAAGCTTGGTACCGAGCTCGGATCTGCCGCCACCATGGCGGAAGGATCCGTCGCCAGGCAGCC
TGACCTCTTGACCTGCGACGATGAGCCGATCCATATCCCCGGTGCCATCCAACCGCATGGACTGCTGCTC
GCCCTCGCCGCCGACATGACGATCGTTGCCGGCAGCGACAACCTTCCCGAACTCACCGGACTGGCGATCG
GCGCCCTGATCGGCCGCTCTGCGGCCGATGTCTTCGACTCGGAGACGCACAACCGTCTGACGATCGCCTT
GGCCGAGCCCGGGGCGGCCGTCGGAGCACCGATCACTGTCGGCTTCACGATGCGAAAGGACGCAGGCTTC
ATCGGCTCCTGGCATCGCCATGATCAGCTCATCTTCCTCGAGCTCGAGCCTCCCCAGCGGGACGTCGCCG
AGCCGCAGGCGTTCTTCCGCCGCACCAACAGCGCCATCCGCCGCCTGCAGGCCGCCGAAACCTTGGAAAG
CGCCTGCGCCGCCGCGGCGCAAGAGGTGCGGAAGATTACCGGCTTCGATCGGGTGATGATCTATCGCTTC
GCCTCCGACTTCAGCGGCGAAGTGATCGCAGAGGATCGGTGCGCCGAGGTCGAGTCAAAACTAGGCCTGC
ACTATCCTGCCTCAACCGTGCCGGCGCAGGCCCGTCGGCTCTATACCATCAACCCGGTACGGATCATTCC
CGATATCAATTATCGGCCGGTG
